Addgene plasmid #132125: pDONR221_SLC30A10
Purpose: Gateway entry clone with codon-optimized ORF sequence for subcloning into custom expression vectors
Depositing lab: RESOLUTE Consortium & Giulio Superti-Furga. Depositing organization: CeMM Research Center for Molecular Medicine. Publication: The RESOLUTE consortium: unlocking SLC transporters for drug discovery. Superti-Furga G, Lackner D, Wiedmer T, Ingles-Prieto A, Barbosa B, Girardi E, Goldmann U, Gurtl B, Klavins K, Klimek C, Lindinger S, Lineiro-Retes E, Muller AC, Onstein S, Redinger G, Reil D, Sedlyarov V, Wolf G, Crawford M, Everley R, ... Steppan CM. Nat Rev Drug Discov. 2020 Jul;19(7):429-430. doi: 10.1038/d41573-020-00056-6. PubMed 32265506.
Backbone
  Vector backbone: pDONR221
  Backbone manufacturer: Thermo Fisher Scientific
  Backbone size w/o insert (bp): 2550
  Vector type: Mammalian Expression
Growth in bacteria
  Bacterial resistance: Kanamycin, 50 μg/mL
  Growth temperature: 37°C
  Growth strain: Stbl3
  Copy number: High Copy
Gene/Insert
  Gene/Insert name: SLC30A10 (alt name: DKFZp547M236, ZnT-10, ZRC1, ZNT8)
  Species: H. sapiens (human)
  Insert size (bp): 1455
  Entrez Gene: SLC30A10 (a.k.a. HMDPC, HMNDYT1, ZNT10, ZNT8, ZRC1, ZnT-10)
  Cloning method: Gateway Cloning
  Sequencing primers: 5′ M13-fwd; 3′ M13-rev
Terms and licenses: Academic/Nonprofit Terms; Industry Terms
Depositor comments: For more information on the full Resolute plasmid collection, please see www.addgene.org/depositor-collections/re-solute/. Please provide your feedback on this plasmid to the RESOLUTE consortium by filling out their RESOLUTE repository feedback form: https://forms.office.com/Pages/ResponsePage.aspx?id=0e05yklzmkS7rjFGQL4N7z4feCLQvEJAmVcOCM_u885UN1JJRko0Ukg4TVQwNTZLOUxPQVJWT1NHUCQlQCN0PWcu
How to cite: pDONR221_SLC30A10 was a gift from RESOLUTE Consortium & Giulio Superti-Furga (Addgene plasmid # 132125 ; http://n2t.net/addgene:132125 ; RRID:Addgene_132125)
