[The description below was written by a language model from this plasmid's Addgene catalogue record and pLannotate feature annotations shown in this document.]
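Description:
pDONR221_SLC30A10 is a Gateway entry clone built on the pDONR221 backbone and carrying a codon-optimized open reading frame for human SLC30A10 (also called ZnT-10 or ZNT10). It belongs to a large consortium collection of solute carrier clones. The sequenced plasmid is about 4.0 kb, consistent with a 1,455 bp insert in a roughly 2.55 kb backbone. It is propagated in E. coli at high copy number from a ColE1/pUC-type origin and selected with kanamycin through the KanR aminoglycoside phosphotransferase gene.

The SLC30A10 coding sequence lies between attL1 and attL2, the recombination sites left after a BP reaction into the donor vector. These sites allow directional transfer of the ORF into any attR-containing destination vector by an LR Clonase reaction. Upstream of the cassette, rrnB T1 and T2 terminators insulate the insert from read-through transcription in bacteria. A T7 promoter sits just beyond attL2, pointing back toward the insert on the opposite strand. The short lacI and lacZα fragments annotated nearby are backbone remnants rather than functional genes. M13 forward and reverse primer sites flank the cassette for sequence verification.

Although catalogued under mammalian expression, the feature table shows no eukaryotic promoter, polyadenylation signal, tag or reporter, so the plasmid itself is not an expression construct. The record does not state whether the ORF ends in a stop codon. Its stated purpose is to serve as a source of the ORF for subcloning into custom expression vectors. The encoded protein is annotated as a manganese efflux transporter that protects cells against manganese toxicity, so derived expression constructs would suit studies of this transporter's function.
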