Features (pLannotate 1.2.2; 10 found; start..end, strand, type, name):
    121..213     +  CDS            lacI (fragment): lac repressor; lacI; The lac repressor binds to the lac operator to inhibit transcription in E. coli. This inhibition can be relieved by adding lactose or isopropyl-β-D-thiogalactopyranoside (IPTG).
    268..295     -  terminator     rrnB T2 terminator: transcription terminator T2 from the E. coli rrnB gene
    427..470     +  terminator     rrnB T1 terminator: Escherichia coli rrnB; transcription terminator T1 from the E. coli rrnB gene
    517..553     -  CDS            lacZα (fragment): LacZα fragment of β-galactosidase; lacZ fragment
    569..668     +  protein_bind   attL1: mutant version of attL; recombination site for the Gateway® LR reaction LR Clonase™
    674..2128    +  CDS            SLC30A10: ZNT10_HUMAN - Also known as ZNT10, ZNT8. Experimental evidence at protein level: Swiss-Prot protein existence level 1. Plays a pivotal role in manganese transport. Manganese is an essential cation for the function of several enzymes, including some crucially important for the metabolism of neurotransmitters and other neuronal metabolic pathways. However, elevated levels of manganese are cytotoxic and induce oxidative stress, mitochondrial dysfunction and apoptosis. Acts as manganese efflux transporter and confers protection against manganese-induced cell death (PubMed:22341972, PubMed:22341971
   2130..2229    -  protein_bind   attL2: mutant version of attL; recombination site for the Gateway® LR reaction LR Clonase™
   2247..2265    -  promoter       T7 promoter: promoter for bacteriophage T7 RNA polymerase
   2399..3208    +  CDS            KanR: aminoglycoside phosphotransferase; aph(3')-Ia; confers resistance to kanamycin in bacteria or G418 (Geneticin®) in eukaryotes
   3355..3943    +  rep_origin     ori: high-copy-number ColE1/pMB1/pBR322/pUC origin of replication
>Addgene plasmid #132125 | pDONR221_SLC30A10 | addgene full sequence | sequence record 265773 | Addgene NGS Result
CTTTCCTGCGTTATCCCCTGATTCTGTGGATAACCGTATTACCGCCTTTGAGTGAGCTGATACCGCTCGC
CGCAGCCGAACGACCGAGCGCAGCGAGTCAGTGAGCGAGGAAGCGGAAGAGCGCCCAATACGCAAACCGC
CTCTCCCCGCGCGTTGGCCGATTCATTAATGCAGCTGGCACGACAGGTTTCCCGACTGGAAAGCGGGCAG
TGAGCGCAACGCAATTAATACGCGTACCGCTAGCCAGGAAGAGTTTGTAGAAACGCAAAAAGGCCATCCG
TCAGGATGGCCTTCTGCTTAGTTTGATGCCTGGCAGTTTATGGCGGGCGTCCTGCCCGCCACCCTCCGGG
CCGTTGCTTCACAACGTTCAAATCCGCTCCCGGCGGATTTGTCCTACTCAGGAGAGCGTTCACCGACAAA
CAACAGATAAAACGAAAGGCCCAGTCTTCCGACTGAGCCTTTCGTTTTATTTGATGCCTGGCAGTTCCCT
ACTCTCGCGTTAACGCTAGCATGGATGTTTTCCCAGTCACGACGTTGTAAAACGACGGCCAGTCTTAAGC
TCGGGCCCCAAATAATGATTTTATTTTGACTGATAGTGACCTGTTCGTTGCAACACATTGATGAGCAATG
CTTTTTTATAATGCCAACTTTGTACAAAAAAGCAGGCTCCACCATGGGCCGCTACTCCGGCAAGACCTGC
AGGCTGCTGTTCATGCTGGTGCTGACAGTGGCCTTCTTTGTGGCCGAGCTGGTGTCCGGCTATCTGGGCA
ACTCTATCGCCCTGCTGTCCGACTCTTTTAATATGCTGTCCGATCTGATCTCTCTGTGCGTGGGACTGAG
CGCCGGATACATCGCACGGAGACCTACCAGAGGCTTCTCCGCCACATACGGCTATGCAAGGGCAGAGGTG
GTGGGCGCCCTGAGCAACGCCGTGTTTCTGACCGCCCTGTGCTTCACAATCTTTGTGGAGGCCGTGCTGA
GGCTGGCAAGACCTGAGAGGATCGACGATCCAGAGCTGGTGCTGATCGTGGGCGTGCTGGGCCTGCTGGT
GAATGTGGTGGGCCTGCTGATCTTCCAGGACTGCGCAGCATGGTTTGCATGCTGTCTGAGGGGCAGATCC
AGGCGCCTGCAGCAGAGGCAGCAGCTGGCCGAGGGATGCGTGCCAGGAGCCTTCGGCGGACCTCAGGGCG
CCGAGGACCCAAGGAGAGCAGCAGATCCAACCGCACCAGGAAGCGATTCCGCCGTGACCCTGAGGGGCAC
ATCTGTGGAGAGGAAGCGCGAGAAGGGAGCAACCGTGTTCGCAAACGTGGCAGGCGACTCCTTTAACACA
CAGAATGAGCCTGAGGATATGATGAAGAAGGAGAAGAAGTCTGAGGCCCTGAATATCAGAGGCGTGCTGC
TGCACGTGATGGGCGACGCACTGGGATCCGTGGTGGTGGTCATCACAGCCATCATCTTCTACGTGCTGCC
CCTGAAGTCTGAGGACCCTTGCAACTGGCAGTGTTATATCGATCCAAGCCTGACCGTGCTGATGGTCATC
ATCATCCTGAGCTCCGCCTTTCCTCTGATCAAGGAGACAGCCGCCATCCTGCTGCAGATGGTGCCAAAGG
GCGTGAATATGGAGGAGCTGATGTCTAAGCTGAGCGCCGTGCCAGGCATCTCTAGCGTGCACGAGGTGCA
CATCTGGGAGCTGGTGAGCGGCAAGATCATCGCCACCCTGCACATCAAGTACCCCAAGGACCGCGGCTAT
CAGGATGCCTCCACCAAGATCCGGGAGATCTTCCACCACGCCGGCATCCACAACGTGACAATCCAGTTTG
AGAATGTGGACCTGAAGGAGCCACTGGAGCAGAAGGATCTGCTGCTGCTGTGCAACAGCCCCTGTATCTC
CAAGGGATGCGCAAAGCAGCTGTGCTGTCCACCTGGCGCCCTGCCACTGGCACACGTGAACGGCTGTGCC
GAGCACAATGGCGGCCCTTCTCTGGACACCTACGGATCTGATGGACTGAGCAGGAGGGACGCAAGAGAGG
TGGCAATCGAGGTGTCCCTGGACTCTTGCCTGAGCGATCACGGCCAGAGCCTGAACAAGACCCAGGAGGA
TCAGTGTTATGTGAATAGGACACACTTTGACCCAGCTTTCTTGTACAAAGTTGGCATTATAAGAAAGCAT
TGCTTATCAATTTGTTGCAACGAACAGGTCACTATCAGTCAAAATAAAATCATTATTTGCCATCCAGCTG
ATATCCCCTATAGTGAGTCGTATTACATGGTCATAGCTGTTTCCTGGCAGCTCTGGCCCGTGTCTCAAAA
TCTCTGATGTTACATTGCACAAGATAAAAATATATCATCATGAACAATAAAACTGTCTGCTTACATAAAC
AGTAATACAAGGGGTGTTATGAGCCATATTCAACGGGAAACGTCGAGGCCGCGATTAAATTCCAACATGG
ATGCTGATTTATATGGGTATAAATGGGCTCGCGATAATGTCGGGCAATCAGGTGCGACAATCTATCGCTT
GTATGGGAAGCCCGATGCGCCAGAGTTGTTTCTGAAACATGGCAAAGGTAGCGTTGCCAATGATGTTACA
GATGAGATGGTCAGACTAAACTGGCTGACGGAATTTATGCCTCTTCCGACCATCAAGCATTTTATCCGTA
CTCCTGATGATGCATGGTTACTCACCACTGCGATCCCCGGAAAAACAGCATTCCAGGTATTAGAAGAATA
TCCTGATTCAGGTGAAAATATTGTTGATGCGCTGGCAGTGTTCCTGCGCCGGTTGCATTCGATTCCTGTT
TGTAATTGTCCTTTTAACAGCGATCGCGTATTTCGTCTCGCTCAGGCGCAATCACGAATGAATAACGGTT
TGGTTGATGCGAGTGATTTTGATGACGAGCGTAATGGCTGGCCTGTTGAACAAGTCTGGAAAGAAATGCA
TAAACTTTTGCCATTCTCACCGGATTCAGTCGTCACTCATGGTGATTTCTCACTTGATAACCTTATTTTT
GACGAGGGGAAATTAATAGGTTGTATTGATGTTGGACGAGTCGGAATCGCAGACCGATACCAGGATCTTG
CCATCCTATGGAACTGCCTCGGTGAGTTTTCTCCTTCATTACAGAAACGGCTTTTTCAAAAATATGGTAT
TGATAATCCTGATATGAATAAATTGCAGTTTCATTTGATGCTCGATGAGTTTTTCTAATCAGAATTGGTT
AATTGGTTGTAACACTGGCAGAGCATTACGCTGACTTGACGGGACGGCGCAAGCTCATGACCAAAATCCC
TTAACGTGAGTTACGCGTCGTTCCACTGAGCGTCAGACCCCGTAGAAAAGATCAAAGGATCTTCTTGAGA
TCCTTTTTTTCTGCGCGTAATCTGCTGCTTGCAAACAAAAAAACCACCGCTACCAGCGGTGGTTTGTTTG
CCGGATCAAGAGCTACCAACTCTTTTTCCGAAGGTAACTGGCTTCAGCAGAGCGCAGATACCAAATACTG
TTCTTCTAGTGTAGCCGTAGTTAGGCCACCACTTCAAGAACTCTGTAGCACCGCCTACATACCTCGCTCT
GCTAATCCTGTTACCAGTGGCTGCTGCCAGTGGCGATAAGTCGTGTCTTACCGGGTTGGACTCAAGACGA
TAGTTACCGGATAAGGCGCAGCGGTCGGGCTGAACGGGGGGTTCGTGCACACAGCCCAGCTTGGAGCGAA
CGACCTACACCGAACTGAGATACCTACAGCGTGAGCTATGAGAAAGCGCCACGCTTCCCGAAGGGAGAAA
GGCGGACAGGTATCCGGTAAGCGGCAGGGTCGGAACAGGAGAGCGCACGAGGGAGCTTCCAGGGGGAAAC
GCCTGGTATCTTTATAGTCCTGTCGGGTTTCGCCACCTCTGACTTGAGCGTCGATTTTTGTGATGCTCGT
CAGGGGGGCGGAGCCTATGGAAAAACGCCAGCAACGCGGCCTTTTTACGGTTCCTGGCCTTTTGCTGGCC
TTTTGCTCACATGTT
