>Addgene plasmid #132125 | pDONR221_SLC30A10 | depositor partial sequence | sequence record 253650 | Codon-optimized ORF of SLC30A10
ATGGGCCGCTACTCCGGCAAGACCTGCAGGCTGCTGTTCATGCTGGTGCTGACAGTGGCCTTCTTTGTGG
CCGAGCTGGTGTCCGGCTATCTGGGCAACTCTATCGCCCTGCTGTCCGACTCTTTTAATATGCTGTCCGA
TCTGATCTCTCTGTGCGTGGGACTGAGCGCCGGATACATCGCACGGAGACCTACCAGAGGCTTCTCCGCC
ACATACGGCTATGCAAGGGCAGAGGTGGTGGGCGCCCTGAGCAACGCCGTGTTTCTGACCGCCCTGTGCT
TCACAATCTTTGTGGAGGCCGTGCTGAGGCTGGCAAGACCTGAGAGGATCGACGATCCAGAGCTGGTGCT
GATCGTGGGCGTGCTGGGCCTGCTGGTGAATGTGGTGGGCCTGCTGATCTTCCAGGACTGCGCAGCATGG
TTTGCATGCTGTCTGAGGGGCAGATCCAGGCGCCTGCAGCAGAGGCAGCAGCTGGCCGAGGGATGCGTGC
CAGGAGCCTTCGGCGGACCTCAGGGCGCCGAGGACCCAAGGAGAGCAGCAGATCCAACCGCACCAGGAAG
CGATTCCGCCGTGACCCTGAGGGGCACATCTGTGGAGAGGAAGCGCGAGAAGGGAGCAACCGTGTTCGCA
AACGTGGCAGGCGACTCCTTTAACACACAGAATGAGCCTGAGGATATGATGAAGAAGGAGAAGAAGTCTG
AGGCCCTGAATATCAGAGGCGTGCTGCTGCACGTGATGGGCGACGCACTGGGATCCGTGGTGGTGGTCAT
CACAGCCATCATCTTCTACGTGCTGCCCCTGAAGTCTGAGGACCCTTGCAACTGGCAGTGTTATATCGAT
CCAAGCCTGACCGTGCTGATGGTCATCATCATCCTGAGCTCCGCCTTTCCTCTGATCAAGGAGACAGCCG
CCATCCTGCTGCAGATGGTGCCAAAGGGCGTGAATATGGAGGAGCTGATGTCTAAGCTGAGCGCCGTGCC
AGGCATCTCTAGCGTGCACGAGGTGCACATCTGGGAGCTGGTGAGCGGCAAGATCATCGCCACCCTGCAC
ATCAAGTACCCCAAGGACCGCGGCTATCAGGATGCCTCCACCAAGATCCGGGAGATCTTCCACCACGCCG
GCATCCACAACGTGACAATCCAGTTTGAGAATGTGGACCTGAAGGAGCCACTGGAGCAGAAGGATCTGCT
GCTGCTGTGCAACAGCCCCTGTATCTCCAAGGGATGCGCAAAGCAGCTGTGCTGTCCACCTGGCGCCCTG
CCACTGGCACACGTGAACGGCTGTGCCGAGCACAATGGCGGCCCTTCTCTGGACACCTACGGATCTGATG
GACTGAGCAGGAGGGACGCAAGAGAGGTGGCAATCGAGGTGTCCCTGGACTCTTGCCTGAGCGATCACGG
CCAGAGCCTGAACAAGACCCAGGAGGATCAGTGTTATGTGAATAGGACACACTTT
